>Addgene plasmid #74927 | pcDNA4TO-5xGCN4_v4-kif18b-24xPP7 | addgene full sequence | sequence record 180165 | Addgene NGS Result
GACGGATCGGGAGATCTCCCGATCCCCTATGGTGCACTCTCAGTACAATCTGCTCTGATGCCGCATAGTT
AAGCCAGTATCTGCTCCCTGCTTGTGTGTTGGAGGTCGCTGAGTAGTGCGCGAGCAAAATTTAAACTACA
ACAAGGCAAGGCTTGACCGACAATTGCATGAAGAATCTGCTTAGGGTTAGGCGTTTTGCGCTGCTTCGCG
ATGTACGGGCCAGATATACGCGTTGACATTGATTATTGACTAGTTATTAATAGTAATCAATTACGGGGTC
ATTAGTTCATAGCCCATATATGGAGTTCCGCGTTACATAACTTACGGTAAATGGCCCGCCTGGCTGACCG
CCCAACGACCCCCGCCCATTGACGTCAATAATGACGTATGTTCCCATAGTAACGCCAATAGGGACTTTCC
ATTGACGTCAATGGGTGGAGTATTTACGGTAAACTGCCCACTTGGCAGTACATCAAGTGTATCATATGCC
AAGTACGCCCCCTATTGACGTCAATGACGGTAAATGGCCCGCCTGGCATTATGCCCAGTACATGACCTTA
TGGGACTTTCCTACTTGGCAGTACATCTACGTATTAGTCATCGCTATTACCATGGTGATGCGGTTTTGGC
AGTACATCAATGGGCGTGGATAGCGGTTTGACTCACGGGGATTTCCAAGTCTCCACCCCATTGACGTCAA
TGGGAGTTTGTTTTGGCACCAAAATCAACGGGACTTTCCAAAATGTCGTAACAACTCCGCCCCATTGACG
CAAATGGGCGGTAGGCGTGTACGGTGGGAGGTCTATATAAGCAGAGCTCTCCCTATCAGTGATAGAGATC
TCCCTATCAGTGATAGAGATCGTCGACGAGCTCGTTTAGTGAACCGTCAGATCGCCTGGAGACGCCATCC
ACGCTGTTTTGACCTCCATAGAAGACACCGGGACCGATCCAGCCTCCGGACTCTAGCGTTTAAACTTAAG
CTTGCCACCATGGGCGCCATCATACACGCGGCCGCAATCATCGGTCCGGGTTCTGGAGAAGAGCTACTAT
CCAAGAATTATCATCTTGAGAACGAGGTAGCGCGTTTGAAGAAGGGTTCCGGCTCAGGAGAGGAACTGCT
CTCGAAGAACTATCATCTTGAAAATGAGGTCGCTCGATTAAAAAAGGGATCGGGCAGTGGTGAGGAACTA
CTTTCAAAGAATTACCACCTCGAAAACGAAGTAGCTCGATTAAAGAAAGGTTCAGGGTCGGGTGAAGAAT
TACTGAGTAAAAATTATCATCTGGAAAATGAGGTAGCGAGACTAAAAAAGGGGAGTGGTTCTGGCGAGGA
ATTGCTATCGAAAAATTATCATCTTGAGAACGAAGTTGCTAGGCTCAAAAAGGGCTCAGGCTCAGGCACC
GCGGTAAACATATGGATCGATCAGCGGCCGCACCGGTCAGCAGTGGAGGACAGCACGCTGCAAGTAGTGG
TACGGGTGCGGCCCCCCACCCCTCGGGAGCTGGACAGTCAGCGGCGGCCAGTGGTTCAGGTGGTGGACGA
GCGGGTGCTGGTGTTTAACCCTGAGGAGCCCGATGGAGGGTTCCCTGGCCTGAAATGGGGTGGCACCCAT
GATGGCCCCAAGAAGAAGGGCAAAGACCTGACGTTTGTCTTTGACCGGGTCTTTGGCGAGGCGGCCACCC
AACAGGACGTGTTCCAGCACACCACGCACAGCGTCCTGGACAGCTTCCTCCAGGGCTACAACTGCTCAGT
GTTTGCCTACGGGGCCACCGGGGCTGGGAAGACACACACCATGCTGGGAAGGGAGGGGGACCCCGGCATC
ATGTACCTGACCACCGTGGAACTGTACAGGCGCCTGGAGGCCCGCCAGCAGGAGAAGCACTTCGAGGTGC
TCATCAGCTACCAGGAGGTGTATAATGAACAGATCCATGACCTCCTGGAGCCCAAGGGGCCCCTTGCCAT
CCGCGAGGACCCCGACAAGGGGGTGGTGGTGCAAGGACTTTCTTTCCACCAGCCAGCCTCAGCCGAGCAG
CTGCTGGAGATACTGACCAGGGGGAACCGTAACCGCACGCAGCACCCCACTGATGCCAACGCGACTTCCT
CCCGCTCCCATGCCATCTTCCAGATCTTTGTGAAGCAGCAGGACCGGGTTCCAGGACTGACCCAGGCTGT
CCAGGTGGCCAAGATGAGCCTGATTGACCTGGCTGGCTCAGAGCGGGCATCCAGCACCCATGCGAAGGGG
GAGCGGCTGCGGGAGGGGGCCAACATCAACCGCTCTCTGCTGGCGCTCATCAACGTCCTCAATGCCTTGG
CCGATGCAAAGGGCCGCAAGACCGCTGTGCCCTACGCGGACAGCGCACTGACCCGCCTGCTCAAAGACTC
CCTCGGGGGCAACTGCCGCACAGTGATGATCGCTGCCATCAGCCCCTCCAGCCTGACCTACGAGGACACG
TATAATACCCTCAAATATGCCGACCGGGCCAAGGAGATCAGGCTCTCGCTGAAGAGCAATGTGACCAGCC
TGGACTGTCACATCAGCCAGTATGCTACCATCTGCCAACAGCTCCAGGCTGAGGTAGCCGCTCTGAGGAA
GAAGCTCCAAGTGTATGAGGGGGGAGGCCAGCCCCCACCACAGGACCTCCCAGGATCTCCCAAGTCGGGA
CCACCACCAGAACACCTTCCCAGCTCCCCCTTGCCACCCCACCCTCCCAGCCAGCCCTGCACCCCAGAGC
TCCCTGCAGGGCCTAGAGCCCTTCAAGAGGAGAGTCTGGGGATGGAGGCCCAGGTGGAGAGGGCCATGGA
AGGGAACTCTTCAGACCAGGAGCAGTCCCCAGAGGATGAGGATGAAGGCCCAGCTGAGGAGGTTCCAACC
CAGATGCCAGAGCAGAACCCCACACATGCACTGCCAGAGTCCCCTCGCCTGACCCTGCAGCCCAAGCCAG
TCGTGGGCCACTTCTCAGCACGGGAACTGGATGGGGACCGTTCTAAGCGGTTGGCCCTAAAGGTGCTGTG
CGTTGCCCAGCGGCAGTACTCCCTGCTCCAAGCAGCCAACCTCCTGACGCCCGACATGATCACAGAGTTT
GAGACCCTACAGCAGCTGGTGCAAGAGGAAAAAATTGAGCCTGGGGCAGAGGCCTTGAGGACTTCAGGCC
TGGCCAGGGGGGCACCTCTGGCTCAGGAGCTGTGTTCAGAGTCAAAGCCTCCAGGATACACTGGCCCTGT
GACCCGGACTATGGCGAGGCGACTGAGTGGCCCCCTGCACACCCTGGGAATCCCGCCTGGACCCAACTGC
ACCCCAGCCCAGGGGTCCCGATGGCCCATGGAGAAGAAGAGGAGGAGACCAAGCGCCTTGGAGGCAGACA
GTCCCATGGCCCCAAAGCGGGGCACCAAGCGCCAGCGCCAGTCCTTCCTGCCCTGCCTAAGGAGAGGGTC
TCTGCCTGACACCCAACCTTCACAGGGGCCCAGCACCCCCAAAGGAGAAAGGGCCTCCTCCCCCTGCCAT
TCCCCTCGCGTTTGCCCAGCCACAGTCATCAAAAGCCGGGTGCCCCTGGGCCCTTCCGCCATGCAGAACT
GCTCCACCCCGCTGGCTCTGCCCACTCGAGACCTCAATGCCACCTTTGATCTCTCTGAGGAGCCTCCCTC
AAAGCCCAGTTTCCATGAATGCATTGGCTGGGACAAAATACCCCAGGAGCTGAGCAGGCTGGACCAGCCC
TTCATCCCCAGGGCACCTGTGCCCCTGTTCACCATGAAGGGCCCCAAGCCAACATCTTCCCTCCCTGGGA
CCTCTGCCTGCAAGAAGAAGCGCGTTGCGAGTTCCTCAGTCTCCCATGGCCGCAGCCGCATCGCCCGCCT
CCCCAGCAGCACTTTGAAGAGGCCAGCTGGGCCCCTTGTACTCCCAGAGCTGCCCTTGAGTCCCCTGTGC
CCTAGCAACCGGAGGAATGGAAAGGACCTCATCAGGGTGGGGAGAGCACTCTCAGCAGGGAACGGCGTCA
CCAAGGTGTCCGATATCTAACGACACGATTCGAAGATCGCATCGCTAGCCCGGTTGTACAGGTACCGGAT
CCTAAGGTACCTAATTGCCTAGAAAGGAGCAGACGATATGGCGTCGCTCCCTGCAGGTCGACTCTAGAAA
CCAGCAGAGCATATGGGCTCGCTGGCTGCAGTATTCCCGGGTTCATTAGATCCTAAGGTACCTAATTGCC
TAGAAAGGAGCAGACGATATGGCGTCGCTCCCTGCAGGTCGACTCTAGAAACCAGCAGAGCATATGGGCT
CGCTGGCTGCAGTATTCCCGGGTTCATTAGATCCTAAGGTACCTAATTGCCTAGAAAGGAGCAGACGATA
TGGCGTCGCTCCCTGCAGGTCGACTCTAGAAACCAGCAGAGCATATGGGCTCGCTGGCTGCAGTATTCCC
GGGTTCATTAGATCCTAAGGTACCTAATTGCCTAGAAAGGAGCAGACGATATGGCGTCGCTCCCTGCAGG
TCGACTCTAGAAACCAGCAGAGCATATGGGCTCGCTGGCTGCAGTATTCCCGGGTTCATTAGATCCTAAG
GTACCTAATTGCCTAGAAAGGAGCAGACGATATGGCGTCGCTCCCTGCAGGTCGACTCTAGAAACCAGCA
GAGCATATGGGCTCGCTGGCTGCAGTATTCCCGGGTTCATTAGATCCTAAGGTACCTAATTGCCTAGAAA
GGAGCAGACGATATGGCGTCGCTCCCTGCAGGTCGACTCTAGAAACCAGCAGAGCATATGGGCTCGCTGG
CTGCAGTATTCCCGGGTTCATTAGATCCTAAGGTACCTAATTGCCTAGAAAGGAGCAGACGATATGGCGT
CGCTCCCTGCAGGTCGACTCTAGAAACCAGCAGAGCATATGGGCTCGCTGGCTGCAGTATTCCCGGGTTC
ATTAGATCCTAAGGTACCTAATTGCCTAGAAAGGAGCAGACGATATGGCGTCGCTCCCTGCAGGTCGACT
CTAGAAACCAGCAGAGCATATGGGCTCGCTGGCTGCAGTATTCCCGGGTTCATTAGATCCTAAGGTACCT
AATTGCCTAGAAAGGAGCAGACGATATGGCGTCGCTCCCTGCAGGTCGACTCTAGAAACCAGCAGAGCAT
ATGGGCTCGCTGGCTGCAGTATTCCCGGGTTCATTAGATCCTAAGGTACCTAATTGCCTAGAAAGGAGCA
GACGATATGGCGTCGCTCCCTGCAGGTCGACTCTAGAAACCAGCAGAGCATATGGGCTCGCTGGCTGCAG
TATTCCCGGGTTCATTAGATCCTAAGGTACCTAATTGCCTAGAAAGGAGCAGACGATATGGCGTCGCTCC
CTGCAGGTCGACTCTAGAAACCAGCAGAGCATATGGGCTCGCTGGCTGCAGTATTCCCGGGTTCATTAGA
TCCTAAGGTACCTAATTGCCTAGAAAGGAGCAGACGATATGGCGTCGCTCCCTGCAGGTCGACTCTAGAA
ACCAGCAGAGCATATGGGCTCGCTGGCTGCAGTATTCCCGGGTTCATTAGATCTCGCGAAGGGCGAATTC
ACGAGGCGCGCCCGGATCGCGATCGCAATCTTAATTAACTCGAGTCTAGAGGGCCCGTTTAAACCCGCTG
ATCAGCCTCGACTGTGCCTTCTAGTTGCCAGCCATCTGTTGTTTGCCCCTCCCCCGTGCCTTCCTTGACC
CTGGAAGGTGCCACTCCCACTGTCCTTTCCTAATAAAATGAGGAAATTGCATCGCATTGTCTGAGTAGGT
GTCATTCTATTCTGGGGGGTGGGGTGGGGCAGGACAGCAAGGGGGAGGATTGGGAAGACAATAGCAGGCA
TGCTGGGGATGCGGTGGGCTCTATGGCTTCTGAGGCGGAAAGAACCAGCTGGGGCTCTAGGGGGTATCCC
C
[124 nt withheld, positions 5882-6005]
C
[91 nt withheld, positions 6007-6097]
A
[49 nt withheld, positions 6099-6147]
CCTTTGACGTTGGAGTCCACGTTCTTT
[37 nt withheld, positions 6175-6211]
ACCCTATCTCGGTCTATTCTTTTGATTTATAAGGGATTTTGCCGATTTCGGCCTATTGGTTAAAAAATGA
GCTGATTTAACAAAAATTTAACGCGAATTAATTCTGTGGAATGTGTGTCAGTTAGGGTGTGGAAAGTCCC
CAGGCTCCCCAGCAGGCAGAAGTATGCAAAGCATGCATCTCAATTAGTCAGCAACCAGGTGTGGAAAGTC
CCCAGGCTCCCCAGCAGGCAGAAGTATGCAAAGCATGCATCTCAATTAGTCAGCAACCATAGTCCCGCCC
CTAACTCCGCCCATCCCGCCCCTAACTCCGCCCAGTTCCGCCCATTCTCCGCCCCATGGCTGACTAATTT
TTTTTATTTATGCAGAGGCCGAGGCCGCCTCTGCCTCTGAGCTATTCCAGAAGTAGTGAGGAGGCTTTTT
TGGAGGCCTAGGCTTTTGCAAAAAGCTCCCGGGAGCTTGTATATCCATTTTCGGATCTGATCAGCACGTG
TTGACAATTAATCATCGGCATAGTATATCGGCATAGTATAATACGACAAGGTGAGGAACTAAACCATGGC
CAAGTTGACCAGTGCCGTTCCGGTGCTCACCGCGCGCGACGTCGCCGGAGCGGTCGAGTTCTGGACCGAC
CGGCTCGGGTTCTCCCGGGACTTCGTGGAGGACGACTTCGCCGGTGTGGTCCGGGACGACGTGACCCTGT
TCATCAGCGCGGTCCAGGACCAGGTGGTGCCGGACAACACCCTGGCCTGGGTGTGGGTGCGCGGCCTGGA
CGAGCTGTACGCCGAGTGGTCGGAGGTCGTGTCCACGAACTTCCGGGACGCCTCCGGGCCGGCCATGACC
GAGATCGGCGAGCAGCCGTGGGGGCGGGAGTTCGCCCTGCGCGACCCGGCCGGCAACTGCGTGCACTTCG
TGGCCGAGGAGCAGGACTGACACGTGCTACGAGATTTCGATTCCACCGCCGCCTTCTATGAAAGGTTGGG
CTTCGGAATCGTTTTCCGGGACGCCGGCTGGATGATCCTCCAGCGCGGGGATCTCATGCTGGAGTTCTTC
GCCCACCCCAACTTGTTTATTGCAGCTTATAATGGTTACAAATAAAGCAATAGCATCACAAATTTCACAA
ATAAAGCATTTTTTTCACTGCATTCTAGTTGTGGTTTGTCCAAACTCATCAATGTATCTTATCATGTCTG
TATACCGTCGACCTCTAGCTAGAGCTTGGCGTAATCATGGTCATAGCTGTTTCCTGTGTGAAATTGTTAT
CCGCTCACAATTCCACACAACATACGAGCCGGAAGCATAAAGTGTAAAGCCTGGGGTGCCTAATGAGTGA
GCTAACTCACATTAATTGCGTTGCGCTCACTGCCCGCTTTCCAGTCGGGAAACCTGTCGTGCCAGCTGCA
TTAATGAATCGGCCAACGCGCGGGGAGAGGCGGTTTGCGTATTGGGCGCTCTTCCGCTTCCTCGCTCACT
GACTCGCTGCGCTCGGTCGTTCGGCTGCGGCGAGCGGTATCAGCTCACTCAAAGGCGGTAATACGGTTAT
CCACAGAATCAGGGGATAACGCAGGAAAGAACATGTGAGCAAAAGGCCAGCAAAAGGCCAGGAACCGTAA
AAAGGCCGCGTTGCTGGCGTTTTTCCATAGGCTCCGCCCCCCTGACGAGCATCACAAAAATCGACGCTCA
AGTCAGAGGTGGCGAAACCCGACAGGACTATAAAGATACCAGGCGTTTCCCCCTGGAAGCTCCCTCGTGC
GCTCTCCTGTTCCGACCCTGCCGCTTACCGGATACCTGTCCGCCTTTCTCCCTTCGGGAAGCGTGGCGCT
TTCTCATAGCTCACGCTGTAGGTATCTCAGTTCGGTGTAGGTCGTTCGCTCCAAGCTGGGCTGTGTGCAC
GAACCCCCCGTTCAGCCCGACCGCTGCGCCTTATCCGGTAACTATCGTCTTGAGTCCAACCCGGTAAGAC
ACGACTTATCGCCACTGGCAGCAGCCACTGGTAACAGGATTAGCAGAGCGAGGTATGTAGGCGGTGCTAC
AGAGTTCTTGAAGTGGTGGCCTAACTACGGCTACACTAGAAGAACAGTATTTGGTATCTGCGCTCTGCTG
AAGCCAGTTACCTTCGGAAAAAGAGTTGGTAGCTCTTGATCCGGCAAACAAACCACCGCTGGTAGCGGTG
GTTTTTTTGTTTGCAAGCAGCAGATTACGCGCAGAAAAAAAGGATCTCAAGAAGATCCTTTGATCTTTTC
TACGGGGTCTGACGCTCAGTGGAACGAAAACTCACGTTAAGGGATTTTGGTCATGAGATTATCAAAAAGG
ATCTTCACCTAGATCCTTTTAAATTAAAAATGAAGTTTTAAATCAATCTAAAGTATATATGAGTAAACTT
GGTCTGACAGTTACCAATGCTTAATCAGTGAGGCACCTATCTCAGCGATCTGTCTATTTCGTTCATCCAT
AGTTGCCTGACTCCCCGTCGTGTAGATAACTACGATACGGGAGGGCTTACCATCTGGCCCCAGTGCTGCA
ATGATACCGCGAGACCCACGCTCACCGGCTCCAGATTTATCAGCAATAAACCAGCCAGCCGGAAGGGCCG
AGCGCAGAAGTGGTCCTGCAACTTTATCCGCCTCCATCCAGTCTATTAATTGTTGCCGGGAAGCTAGAGT
AAGTAGTTCGCCAGTTAATAGTTTGCGCAACGTTGTTGCCATTGCTACAGGCATCGTGGTGTCACGCTCG
TCGTTTGGTATGGCTTCATTCAGCTCCGGTTCCCAACGATCAAGGCGAGTTACATGATCCCCCATGTTGT
GCAAAAAAGCGGTTAGCTCCTTCGGTCCTCCGATCGTTGTCAGAAGTAAGTTGGCCGCAGTGTTATCACT
CATGGTTATGGCAGCACTGCATAATTCTCTTACTGTCATGCCATCCGTAAGATGCTTTTCTGTGACTGGT
GAGTACTCAACCAAGTCATTCTGAGAATAGTGTATGCGGCGACCGAGTTGCTCTTGCCCGGCGTCAATAC
GGGATAATACCGCGCCACATAGCAGAACTTTAAAAGTGCTCATCATTGGAAAACGTTCTTCGGGGCGAAA
ACTCTCAAGGATCTTACCGCTGTTGAGATCCAGTTCGATGTAACCCACTCGTGCACCCAACTGATCTTCA
GCATCTTTTACTTTCACCAGCGTTTCTGGGTGAGCAAAAACAGGAAGGCAAAATGCCGCAAAAAAGGGAA
TAAGGGCGACACGGAAATGTTGAATACTCATACTCTTCCTTTTTCAATATTATTGAAGCATTTATCAGGG
TTATTGTCTCATGAGCGGATACATATTTGAATGTATTTAGAAAAATAAACAAATAGGGGTTCCGCGCACA
TTTCCCCGAAAAGTGCCACCTGACGTC
Features (pLannotate 1.2.2; 36 found; start..end, strand, type, name):
     28..80      -  misc_feature   bom (fragment): basis of mobility region from pBR322
    235..614     +  enhancer       CMV enhancer: human cytomegalovirus immediate early enhancer
    615..818     +  promoter       CMV promoter: human cytomegalovirus (CMV) immediate early promoter
    820..839     +  promoter       PLtetO-1 promoter (fragment): modified phage lambda PL promoter with tet operator sites (Lutz and Bujard, 1997)
    841..860     +  promoter       PLtetO-1 promoter (fragment): modified phage lambda PL promoter with tet operator sites (Lutz and Bujard, 1997)
    868..901     +  promoter       TRE3GV promoter (fragment): 3rd-generation Tet-responsive promoter that can be activated by binding of Tet-On® 3G, optimized for retroviral and lentiviral vectors
   1052..1075    +  CDS            GCN4_v4 (fragment): GCN4 peptide optimized to improve solubility while preserving binding to an scFv-GFP fusion protein (Tanenbaum et al., 2014)
   1344..1366    +  CDS            GCN4_v4 (fragment): GCN4 peptide optimized to improve solubility while preserving binding to an scFv-GFP fusion protein (Tanenbaum et al., 2014)
   1440..4001    +  CDS            KIF18B: KI18B_HUMAN - Experimental evidence at protein level: Swiss-Prot protein existence level 1. In complex with KIF2C, constitutes the major microtubule plus-end depolymerizing activity in mitotic cells. Its major role may be to transport KIF2C and/or MAPRE1 along microtubules. From Homo sapiens (Human).
   4110..4128    -  misc_feature   MCS (fragment): pUC18/19 multiple cloning site
   4231..4249    -  misc_feature   MCS (fragment): pUC18/19 multiple cloning site
   4352..4370    -  misc_feature   MCS (fragment): pUC18/19 multiple cloning site
   4473..4491    -  misc_feature   MCS (fragment): pUC18/19 multiple cloning site
   4594..4612    -  misc_feature   MCS (fragment): pUC18/19 multiple cloning site
   4715..4733    -  misc_feature   MCS (fragment): pUC18/19 multiple cloning site
   4836..4854    -  misc_feature   MCS (fragment): pUC18/19 multiple cloning site
   4957..4975    -  misc_feature   MCS (fragment): pUC18/19 multiple cloning site
   5078..5096    -  misc_feature   MCS (fragment): pUC18/19 multiple cloning site
   5199..5217    -  misc_feature   MCS (fragment): pUC18/19 multiple cloning site
   5320..5338    -  misc_feature   MCS (fragment): pUC18/19 multiple cloning site
   5441..5459    -  misc_feature   MCS (fragment): pUC18/19 multiple cloning site
   5612..5836    +  polyA_signal   bGH poly(A) signal: bovine growth hormone polyadenylation signal
   5840..5861    +  promoter       SV40 promoter (fragment): SV40 enhancer and early promoter
   5882..6310    +  rep_origin     f1 ori (sequence partly withheld): f1 bacteriophage origin of replication; arrow indicates direction of (+) strand synthesis
   6324..6653    +  promoter       SV40 promoter: SV40 enhancer and early promoter
   6701..6748    +  promoter       EM7 promoter: synthetic bacterial promoter&nbsp
   6767..7141    +  CDS            BleoR: antibiotic-binding protein; Sh ble from Streptoalloteichus hindustanus; confers resistance to bleomycin, phleomycin, and Zeocin™
   7151..7276    +  CDS            ble (fragment): BLE_KLEPN - Experimental evidence at protein level: Swiss-Prot protein existence level 1. Binding protein with a strong affinity to the bleomycin family of antibiotics. Binds to CL990; an antimitotic-antibiotic compound. From Klebsiella pneumoniae.
   7271..7392    +  polyA_signal   SV40 poly(A) signal: SV40 polyadenylation signal
   7465..7481    -  protein_bind   lac operator: The lac repressor binds to the lac operator to inhibit transcription in E. coli. This inhibition can be relieved by adding lactose or isopropyl-β-D-thiogalactopyranoside (IPTG). lac repressor encoded by lacI
   7489..7519    -  promoter       lac promoter: promoter for the E. coli lac operon
   7534..7555    -  protein_bind   CAP binding site: CAP binding activates transcription in the presence of cAMP. E. coli catabolite activator protein
   7568..7660    -  CDS            lacI (fragment): lac repressor; lacI; The lac repressor binds to the lac operator to inhibit transcription in E. coli. This inhibition can be relieved by adding lactose or isopropyl-β-D-thiogalactopyranoside (IPTG).
   7843..8431    -  rep_origin     ori: high-copy-number ColE1/pMB1/pBR322/pUC origin of replication
   8602..9462    -  CDS            AmpR: β-lactamase; bla; confers resistance to ampicillin, carbenicillin, and related antibiotics
   9463..9567    -  promoter       AmpR promoter: bla
