[The description below was written by a language model from this plasmid's Addgene catalogue record and pLannotate feature annotations shown in this document.]
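Description:
pcDNA4TO-5xGCN4_v4-kif18b-24xPP7 is a mammalian expression plasmid built on the pcDNA4TO backbone and catalogued as a translation reporter. It is propagated in E. coli as a high-copy plasmid through its ColE1/pUC-type origin with ampicillin selection (AmpR under its own bla promoter), and it also carries an f1 origin. For selection in mammalian cells, the backbone provides a bleomycin/Zeocin resistance gene (BleoR) driven by the SV40 early promoter, with an EM7 bacterial promoter upstream and an SV40 poly(A) signal downstream.

The reporter transcript is driven by the CMV enhancer/promoter. This is followed immediately by short annotated matches to tet operator-containing promoters, consistent with the tetracycline-operator-regulated CMV promoter of the "TO" backbone, which allows repression in cells expressing the Tet repressor and induction with tetracycline-type drugs. The open reading frame begins with an array named as five copies of the GCN4_v4 peptide, the solubility-optimised SunTag epitope bound by an scFv-GFP fusion; the automated annotation detects only two fragments of this array. It continues into the human kinesin KIF18B coding sequence.

Downstream of KIF18B, twelve regularly spaced hits labelled as MCS fragments occupy the region where the name places the 24xPP7 array. They probably reflect repeated linker sequence within that array, since the PP7 hairpins themselves are not annotated. A bGH poly(A) signal terminates the transcript.

In this design, PP7 coat protein fusions bind the 3′UTR hairpins to mark individual mRNAs. Nascent GCN4 peptides emerging from ribosomes recruit fluorescent scFv, so translation of single mRNA molecules can be imaged in living cells.
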