Addgene plasmid #74927: pcDNA4TO-5xGCN4_v4-kif18b-24xPP7
Purpose: Translation reporter
Depositing lab: Marvin Tanenbaum. Depositing organization: Hubrecht Institute. Publication: Dynamics of Translation of Single mRNA Molecules In Vivo. Yan X, Hoek TA, Vale RD, Tanenbaum ME. Cell. 2016 May 5;165(4):976-89. doi: 10.1016/j.cell.2016.04.034. PubMed 27153498.
Backbone
  Vector backbone: pcDNA4TO
  Vector type: Mammalian Expression
Growth in bacteria
  Bacterial resistance: Ampicillin, 100 μg/mL
  Growth temperature: 37°C
  Growth strain: DH5alpha
  Copy number: High Copy
Gene/Insert
  Gene/Insert name: 5xGCN4_v4-kif18b-24xPP7
Terms and licenses: Academic/Nonprofit Terms; Industry Terms: Not Available to Industry
How to cite: pcDNA4TO-5xGCN4_v4-kif18b-24xPP7 was a gift from Marvin Tanenbaum (Addgene plasmid # 74927 ; http://n2t.net/addgene:74927 ; RRID:Addgene_74927)
