>Addgene plasmid #74927 | pcDNA4TO-5xGCN4_v4-kif18b-24xPP7 | addgene partial sequence | sequence record 145844 | LNCX 5'-AGCTCGTTTAGTGAACCGTCAGATC-3'
TTGACCTCCATAGAAGACACCGGGACCGATCCAGCCTCCGGACTCTAGCGTTTAAACTTAAGCTTGCCAC
CATGGGCGCCATCATACACGCGGCCGCAATCATCGGTCCGGGTTCTGGAGAAGAGCTACTATCCAAGAAT
TATCATCTTGAGAACGAGGTAGCGCGTTTGAAGAAGGGTTCCGGCTCAGGAGAGGAACTGCTCTCGAAGA
ACTATCATCTTGAAAATGAGGTCGCTCGATTAAAAAAGGGATCGGGCAGTGGTGAGGAACTACTTTCAAA
GAATTACCACCTCGAAAACGAAGTAGCTCGATTAAAGAAAGGTTCAGGGTCGGGTGAAGAATTACTGAGT
AAAAATTATCATCTGGAAAATGAGGTAGCGAGACTAAAAAAGGGGAGTGGTTCTGGCGAGGAATTGCTAT
CGAAAAATTATCATCTTGAGAACGAAGTTGCTAGGCTCAAAAAGGGCTCAGGCTCAGGCACCGCGGTAAA
CATATGGATCGATCAGCGGCCGCACCGGTCAGCAGTGGAGGACAGCACGCTGCAAGTAGTGGTACGGGTG
CGGCCCCCCACCCCTCGGGAGCTGGACAGTCAGCGGCGGCCAGTGGTTCAGGTGGTGGACGAGCGGGTGC
TGGTGTTTAACCCTGAGGAGCCCGATGGAGGGTTCCCTGGCCTGAAATGGGGTGGCACCCATGATGGCCC
CAAGAAGAAGGGCAAAGACCTGACGTTTGTCTTTGACCGGGTCTTTGGCGAGGCGGCCACCCAACAGGAC
GTGTTCCAGCACACCACGCACAGCGTCCTGGACAGCTTCCTCCAGGGCTACAACTGCTCAGTGTTTGCCT
ACGGGGCCACCGGGGCTGGGAAGACACACACCATGCTGGGAAGGGAGGGGGACCCCGGCATCATGTACCT
GACCACCGTGGAACTGTACAGGCGCCTGGAGGCCCGCCAGCAGGAGAAGCACTTCGAGGTGCTCATCAGC
TACCAGGAGGTGTATAATGAACAGATCCATGACCTCCTGGAG
