>Addgene plasmid #74927 | pcDNA4TO-5xGCN4_v4-kif18b-24xPP7 | addgene partial sequence | sequence record 145845 | BGH-rev 5'-TAGAAGGCACAGTCGAGG-3'
ACTCGAGTTAATTAAGATTGCGATCGCGATCCGGGCGCGCCTCGTGAATTCGCCCTTCGCGAGATCTAAT
GAACCCGGGAATACTGCAGCCAGCGAGCCCATATGCTCTGCTGGTTTCTAGAGTCGACCTGCAGGGAGCG
ACGCCATATCGTCTGCTCCTTTCTAGGCAATTAGGTACCTTAGGATCTAATGAACCCGGGAATACTGCAG
CCAGCGAGCCCATATGCTCTGCTGGTTTCTAGAGTCGACCTGCAGGGAGCGACGCCATATCGTCTGCTCC
TTTCTAGGCAATTAGGTACCTTAGGATCTAATGAACCCGGGAATACTGCAGCCAGCGAGCCCATATGCTC
TGCTGGTTTCTAGAGTCGACCTGCAGGGAGCGACGCCATATCGTCTGCTCCTTTCTAGGCAATTAGGTAC
CTTAGGATCTAATGAACCCGGGAATACTGCAGCCAGCGAGCCCATATGCTCTGCTGGTTTCTAGAGTCGA
CCTGCAGGGAGCGACGCCATATCGTCTGCTCCTTTCTAGGCAATTAGGTACCTTAGGATCTAATGAACCC
GGGAATACTGCAGCCAGCGAGCCCATATGCTCTGCTGGTTTCTAGAGTCGACCTGCAGGGAGCGACGCCA
TATCGTCTGCTCCTTTCTAGGCAATTAGGTACCTTAGGATCTAATGAACCCGGGAATACTGCAGCCAGCG
AGCCCATATGCTCTGCTGGTTTCTAGAGTCGACCTGCAGGGAGCGACGCCATATCGTCTGCTCCTTTCTA
GGCAATTAGGTACCTTAGGATCTAATGAACCCGGGAATACTGCAGCCAGCGAGCCCATATGCTCTGCTGG
TTTCTAGAGTCGACCTGCAGGGAGCGACGCCATATCGTCTGCTCCTTTCTAGGCAATTAGGTACCTTAGG
ATCTAATGAACCCGGGAATACTGCAGCCAGCGAGCCCATATGCTCTGCTGGTTTCTAGAGTC
