>Addgene plasmid #74927 | pcDNA4TO-5xGCN4_v4-kif18b-24xPP7 | addgene partial sequence | sequence record 146521 | pcDNA4TO-R 5'-GTACCTGTACAACCGGGCTAG-3'
TCGGACACCTTGGTGACGCCGTTCCCTGCTGAGAGTGCTCTCCCCACCCTGATGAGGTCCTTTCCATTCC
TCCGGTTGCTAGGGCACAGGGGACTCAAGGGCAGCTCTGGGAGTACAAGGGGCCCAGCTGGCCTCTTCAA
AGTGCTGCTGGGGAGGCGGGCGATGCGGCTGCGGCCATGGGAGACTGAGGAACTCGCAACGCGCTTCTTC
TTGCAGGCAGAGGTCCCAGGGAGGGAAGATGTTGGCTTGGGGCCCTTCATGGTGAACAGGGGCACAGGTG
CCCTGGGGATGAAGGGCTGGTCCAGCCTGCTCAGCTCCTGGGGTATTTTGTCCCAGCCAATGCATTCATG
GAAACTGGGCTTTGAGGGAGGCTCCTCAGAGAGATCAAAGGTGGCATTGAGGTCTCGAGTGGGCAGAGCC
AGCGGGGTGGAGCAGTTCTGCATGGCGGAAGGGCCCAGGGGCACCCGGCTTTTGATGACTGTGGCTGGGC
AAACGCGAGGGGAATGGCAGGGGGAGGAGGCCCTTTCTCCTTTGGGGGTGCTGGGCCCCTGTGAAGGTTG
GGTGTCAGGCAGAGACCCTCTCCTTAGGCAGGGCAGGAAGGACTGGCGCTGGCGCTTGGTGCCCCGCTTT
GGGGCCATGGGACTGTCTGCCTCCAAGGCGCTTGGTCTCCTCCTCTTCTTCTCCATGGGCCATCGGGACC
CCTGGGCTGGGGTGCAGTTGGGTCCAGGCGGGATTCCCAGGGTGTGCAGGGGGCCACTCAGTCGCCTCGC
CATAGTCCGGGTCACAGGGCCAGTGTATCCTGGAGGCTTTGACTCTGAACACAGCTCCTGAGCCAGAGGT
GCCCCCCTGGCCAGGCCTGAAGTCCTCAAGGCCTCTGCCCCAGGCTCAATTTTTTCCTCTTGCACCAGCT
GCTGTAGGGTCTCAAACTCTGTGATCATGTCGGGCGTCA
